Addgene plasmid #190169: pSIN-TRE-EB3N-VVDfast-mCl3-iLID
Purpose: Doxycycline-inducible lentivirus vector to express EB3N-VVDfast-mCl3-iLID, a microtubule anchor used for optogenetic recruitment of SspB-mCh-p60.
Depositing lab: Anna Akhmanova. Depositing organization: Utrecht University. Publication: Opto-katanin, an optogenetic tool for localized, microtubule disassembly. Meiring JCM, Grigoriev I, Nijenhuis W, Kapitein LC, Akhmanova A. Curr Biol. 2022 Nov 7;32(21):4660-4674.e6. doi: 10.1016/j.cub.2022.09.010. Epub 2022 Sep 28. PubMed 36174574.
Backbone
  Vector backbone: pSIN-TRE
  Backbone size w/o insert (bp): 9630
  Total vector size (bp): 11958
  Vector type: Lentiviral
  Selectable markers: Hygromycin
Growth in bacteria
  Bacterial resistance: Ampicillin, 100 μg/mL
  Growth temperature: 37°C
  Growth strain: NEB Stable
  Copy number: Unknown
Gene/Insert
  Gene/Insert name: EB3N-VVDfast-mClover3-iLID (alt name: EB3N (1-189)-VVDfast-mClover3-iLID)
  Species: H. sapiens (human), Synthetic
  Insert size (bp): 2331
  Mutation: 1-189 aa from EB3
  GenBank ID: AB025186.1
  Promoter: TRE
  Tag / fusion protein: -VVDfast-mClover3-iLID (C terminal on insert)
  Entrez Gene: MAPRE3 (a.k.a. EB3, EBF3, EBF3-S, RP3)
  Cloning method: Gibson Cloning
  Sequencing primers: 5′ tcgagctcggtacccgggtcgag; 3′ acccagggctgccttggaaaaggc
Terms and licenses: Academic/Nonprofit Terms; Industry Terms: Not Available to Industry
How to cite: pSIN-TRE-EB3N-VVDfast-mCl3-iLID was a gift from Anna Akhmanova (Addgene plasmid # 190169 ; http://n2t.net/addgene:190169 ; RRID:Addgene_190169)
