[The description below was written by a language model from this plasmid's Addgene catalogue record and pLannotate feature annotations shown in this document.]
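Description:
pSIN-TRE-EB3N-VVDfast-mCl3-iLID is a self-inactivating, third-generation-style HIV-1 lentiviral transfer plasmid of about 12 kb, built on the pSIN-TRE backbone for doxycycline-inducible expression in mammalian cells. It is propagated in E. coli through a high-copy ColE1/pUC-type origin with ampicillin resistance, and the backbone also carries an f1 ori and an SV40 origin. Viral genomic RNA is driven by an RSV promoter fused to a truncated 5' LTR. It contains the Ψ packaging signal, RRE and cPPT/CTS, followed by a WPRE and a ΔU3 3' LTR that inactivates LTR promoter activity after integration.

The payload is an all-in-one Tet-On arrangement. A tetracycline response element with seven tetO repeats, joined to a minimal CMV promoter, controls the fusion protein. A downstream human PGK promoter constitutively expresses rtTA-Advanced, which is linked through an EMCV IRES to a hygromycin resistance gene. Transduced cells can therefore be selected with hygromycin and the fusion switched on with doxycycline.

The insert encodes the N-terminal 189 residues of human EB3 (MAPRE3), the microtubule-binding portion of this plus-end tracking protein, followed by VVDfast, the green/yellow fluorescent protein mClover3 and iLID. The automated annotation leaves the VVDfast region unlabelled. It calls the C-terminal segment miniSOG, which most likely reflects the related LOV-domain fold of iLID rather than a true miniSOG. According to the record, the fusion acts as a microtubule anchor for optogenetic recruitment of SspB-mCh-p60, the katanin component of the opto-katanin system for localized microtubule disassembly.
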