Features (pLannotate 1.2.2; 34 found; start..end, strand, type, name):
      3..229     +  promoter       RSV promoter: Rous sarcoma virus enhancer/promoter
    230..410     +  LTR            5' LTR (truncated): truncated 5' long terminal repeat (LTR) from HIV-1
    457..582     +  misc_feature   HIV-1 Ψ: packaging signal of human immunodeficiency virus type 1
    566..929     +  CDS            HIV-1 gag (fragment): gag protein from human immunodeficiency virus 1; gag
   1075..1308    +  misc_feature   RRE: The Rev response element (RRE) of HIV-1 allows for Rev-dependent mRNA export from the nucleus to the cytoplasm.
   1685..1785    +  CDS            Rev (fragment): human immunodeficiency virus 1 (HIV-1) Rev protein; rev; enhances nuclear export of unspliced and incompletely spliced viral mRNAs
   1804..1921    +  misc_feature   cPPT/CTS: central polypurine tract and central termination sequence of HIV-1
   1954..2224    +  protein_bind   tetracycline response element: contains seven copies of the tetracycline operator tetO tetracycline repressor TetR
   2235..2252    +  misc_feature   MCS (fragment): pUC18/19 multiple cloning site
   2257..2295    +  promoter       minimal CMV promoter: human cytomegalovirus (CMV) immediate early promoter
   2389..2420    +  misc_feature   MCS (fragment): pUC18/19 multiple cloning site
   2434..3018    +  CDS            MAPRE3 (fragment): MARE3_HUMAN - Experimental evidence at protein level: Swiss-Prot protein existence level 1. Plus-end tracking protein (+TIP) that binds to the plus-end of microtubules and regulates the dynamics of the microtubule cytoskeleton. Promotes microtubule growth. May be involved in spindle function by stabilizing microtubules and anchoring them at centrosomes. Also acts as a regulator of minus-end microtubule organization: interacts with the complex formed by AKAP9 and PDE4DIP, leading to recruit CAMSAP2 to the Golgi apparatus, thereby tethering non- centrosomal minus-end microtubules to the Golgi, a
   3508..4224    +  CDS            mClover3: mClover3 is a basic (constitutively fluorescent) green/yellow fluorescent protein published in 2016, derived from Aequorea victoria. It is reported to be a rapidly-maturing monomer with high acid sensitivity.
   4345..4662    +  CDS            miniSOG: miniSOG is a basic (constitutively fluorescent) cyan fluorescent protein published in 2011, derived from Arabidopsis thaliana. It requires the cofactor flavin for fluorescence.
   4826..5336    +  promoter       hPGK promoter: human phosphoglycerate kinase 1 promoter
   5374..6120    +  CDS            rtTA-Advanced: improved tetracycline-controlled transactivator In the Tet-On® system, rtTA-Advanced binds to the Tet-responsive element and stimulates transcription only in the presence of tetracycline or doxycycline.
   6240..6702    +  misc_feature   IRES: internal ribosome entry site (IRES) of the encephalomyocarditis virus (EMCV)
   6735..7760    +  CDS            HygR: aminoglycoside phosphotransferase from E. coli; aph(4)-Ia; confers resistance to hygromycin
   7792..8380    +  misc_feature   WPRE: woodchuck hepatitis virus posttranscriptional regulatory element
   8397..8465    +  CDS            nef (fragment): NEF_HV1Z2 - Experimental evidence at protein level: Swiss-Prot protein existence level 1. Extracellular Nef protein targets CD4(+) T-lymphocytes for apoptosis by interacting with CXCR4 surface receptors. From Human immunodeficiency virus type 1 group M subtype D (isolate Z2/CDC-Z34) (HIV-1).
   8467..8700    +  LTR            3' LTR (ΔU3): self-inactivating 3' long terminal repeat (LTR) from HIV-1
   8772..8893    +  polyA_signal   SV40 poly(A) signal: SV40 polyadenylation signal
   8912..9047    +  rep_origin     SV40 ori: SV40 origin of replication
   9068..9086    -  promoter       T7 promoter: promoter for bacteriophage T7 RNA polymerase
   9094..9249    +  CDS            lacZα (fragment): LacZα fragment of β-galactosidase; lacZ fragment
   9254..9682    +  rep_origin     f1 ori (sequence partly withheld): f1 bacteriophage origin of replication; arrow indicates direction of (+) strand synthesis
   9735..9839    +  promoter       AmpR promoter: bla
   9840..10700   +  CDS            AmpR: β-lactamase; bla; confers resistance to ampicillin, carbenicillin, and related antibiotics
  10871..11459   +  rep_origin     ori: high-copy-number ColE1/pMB1/pBR322/pUC origin of replication
  11642..11734   +  CDS            lacI (fragment): lac repressor; lacI; The lac repressor binds to the lac operator to inhibit transcription in E. coli. This inhibition can be relieved by adding lactose or isopropyl-β-D-thiogalactopyranoside (IPTG).
  11747..11768   +  protein_bind   CAP binding site: CAP binding activates transcription in the presence of cAMP. E. coli catabolite activator protein
  11783..11813   +  promoter       lac promoter: promoter for the E. coli lac operon
  11817..11839   +  protein_bind   lac operator (fragment): The lac repressor binds to the lac operator to inhibit transcription in E. coli. This inhibition can be relieved by adding lactose or isopropyl-β-D-thiogalactopyranoside (IPTG). lac repressor encoded by lacI
  11882..11900   +  promoter       T3 promoter: promoter for bacteriophage T3 RNA polymerase
>Addgene plasmid #190169 | pSIN-TRE-EB3N-VVDfast-mCl3-iLID | addgene full sequence | sequence record 373726 | Addgene NGS Result
AATGTAGTCTTATGCAATACTCTTGTAGTCTTGCAACATGGTAACGATGAGTTAGCAACATGCCTTACAA
GGAGAGAAAAAGCACCGTGCATGCCGATTGGTGGAAGTAAGGTGGTACGATCGTGCCTTATTAGGAAGGC
AACAGACGGGTCTGACATGGATTGGACGAACCACTGAATTGCCGCATTGCAGAGATATTGTATTTAAGTG
CCTAGCTCGATACATAAACGGGTCTCTCTGGTTAGACCAGATCTGAGCCTGGGAGCTCTCTGGCTAACTA
GGGAACCCACTGCTTAAGCCTCAATAAAGCTTGCCTTGAGTGCTTCAAGTAGTGTGTGCCCGTCTGTTGT
GTGACTCTGGTAACTAGAGATCCCTCAGACCCTTTTAGTCAGTGTGGAAAATCTCTAGCAGTGGCGCCCG
AACAGGGACTTGAAAGCGAAAGGGAAACCAGAGGAGCTCTCTCGACGCAGGACTCGGCTTGCTGAAGCGC
GCACGGCAAGAGGCGAGGGGCGGCGACTGGTGAGTACGCCAAAAATTTTGACTAGCGGAGGCTAGAAGGA
GAGAGATGGGTGCGAGAGCGTCAGTATTAAGCGGGGGAGAATTAGATCGCGATGGGAAAAAATTCGGTTA
AGGCCAGGGGGAAAGAAAAAATATAAATTAAAACATATAGTATGGGCAAGCAGGGAGCTAGAACGATTCG
CAGTTAATCCTGGCCTGTTAGAAACATCAGAAGGCTGTAGACAAATACTGGGACAGCTACAACCATCCCT
TCAGACAGGATCAGAAGAACTTAGATCATTATATAATACAGTAGCAACCCTCTATTGTGTGCATCAAAGG
ATAGAGATAAAAGACACCAAGGAAGCTTTAGACAAGATAGAGGAAGAGCAAAACAAAAGTAAGACCACCG
CACAGCAAGCGGCCGCTGATCTTCAGACCTGGAGGAGGAGATATGAGGGACAATTGGAGAAGTGAATTAT
ATAAATATAAAGTAGTAAAAATTGAACCATTAGGAGTAGCACCCACCAAGGCAAAGAGAAGAGTGGTGCA
GAGAGAAAAAAGAGCAGTGGGAATAGGAGCTTTGTTCCTTGGGTTCTTGGGAGCAGCAGGAAGCACTATG
GGCGCAGCGTCAATGACGCTGACGGTACAGGCCAGACAATTATTGTCTGGTATAGTGCAGCAGCAGAACA
ATTTGCTGAGGGCTATTGAGGCGCAACAGCATCTGTTGCAACTCACAGTCTGGGGCATCAAGCAGCTCCA
GGCAAGAATCCTGGCTGTGGAAAGATACCTAAAGGATCAACAGCTCCTGGGGATTTGGGGTTGCTCTGGA
AAACTCATTTGCACCACTGCTGTGCCTTGGAATGCTAGTTGGAGTAATAAATCTCTGGAACAGATTTGGA
ATCACACGACCTGGATGGAGTGGGACAGAGAAATTAACAATTACACAAGCTTAATACACTCCTTAATTGA
AGAATCGCAAAACCAGCAAGAAAAGAATGAACAAGAATTATTGGAATTAGATAAATGGGCAAGTTTGTGG
AATTGGTTTAACATAACAAATTGGCTGTGGTATATAAAATTATTCATAATGATAGTAGGAGGCTTGGTAG
GTTTAAGAATAGTTTTTGCTGTACTTTCTATAGTGAATAGAGTTAGGCAGGGATATTCACCATTATCGTT
TCAGACCCACCTCCCAACCCCGAGGGGACCCGACAGGCCCGAAGGAATAGAAGAAGAAGGTGGAGAGAGA
GACAGAGACAGATCCATTCGATTAGTGAACGGATCTCGACGGTATCGGTTAACTTTTAAAAGAAAAGGGG
GGATTGGGGGGTACAGTGCAGGGGAAAGAATAGTAGACATAATAGCAACAGACATACAAACTAAAGAATT
ACAAAAACAAATTACAAAAATTCAAAATTTTATCGATCACGAGACTAGCCTCGAGTTTACCACTCCCTAT
CAGTGATAGAGAAAAGTGAAAGTCGAGTTTACCACTCCCTATCAGTGATAGAGAAAAGTGAAAGTCGAGT
TTACCACTCCCTATCAGTGATAGAGAAAAGTGAAAGTCGAGTTTACCACTCCCTATCAGTGATAGAGAAA
AGTGAAAGTCGAGTTTACCACTCCCTATCAGTGATAGAGAAAAGTGAAAGTCGAGTTTACCACTCCCTAT
CAGTGATAGAGAAAAGTGAAAGTCGAGTTTACCACTCCCTATCAGTGATAGAGAAAAGTGAAAGTCGAGC
TCGGTACCCGGGTCGAGGTAGGCGTGTACGGTGGGAGGCCTATATAAGCAGAGCTCGTTTAGTGAACCGT
CAGATCGCCTGGAGACGCCATCCACGCTGTTTTGACCTCCATAGAAGACACCGGGACCGATCCAGCCTCC
GCGGCCCCGAATTCGAGCTCGGTACCCGGGGATCCTCTAGTCAGCTGACGCGTATGGCCGTCAATGTGTA
CTCCACATCTGTGACCAGTGAAAATCTGAGTCGCCATGATATGCTTGCATGGGTCAACGACTCCCTGCAC
CTCAACTATACCAAGATAGAACAGCTTTGTTCAGGGGCAGCCTACTGCCAGTTCATGGACATGCTCTTCC
CCGGCTGTGTGCACTTGAGGAAAGTGAAGTTCCAGGCCAAACTAGAGCATGAATACATCCACAACTTCAA
GGTGCTGCAAGCAGCTTTCAAGAAGATGGGTGTTGACAAAATCATTCCTGTAGAGAAATTAGTGAAAGGA
AAATTCCAAGATAATTTTGAGTTTATTCAGTGGTTTAAGAAATTCTTTGACGCAAACTATGATGGAAAGG
ATTACAACCCTCTGCTGGCGCGGCAGGGCCAGGACGTAGCGCCACCTCCTAACCCAGGTGATCAGATCTT
CAACAAATCCAAGAAACTCATTGGCACAGCAGTTCCACAGAGGACGTCCCCCACAGGCCCAAAAAACATG
CAGACCTCTGGCCGGCTGAGCAATGTGGCCCCCCCCTGCATTCTCCGGAAGAATCCTCCATCATCTAGAG
GTGGCGGGGGCAGTGGGGGATCCCATACTCTTTATGCCCCCGGTGGATATGACATTATGGGATATCTGTG
CCAGATCATGAACCGGCCAAACCCGCAGGTGGAACTGGGCCCCGTGGATACATCCTGCGCCTTGGTTCTT
TGTGACCTGAAACAGAAAGACACCCCGGTAGTTTACGCGAGTGAAGCCTTCCTCTACATGACAGGTTACA
GCAACGCAGAGGTGCTGGGCCGGAATTGCCGGTTTCTGCAAAGCCCTGACGGCATGGTGAAGCCCAAGAG
CACCCGGAAGTACGTGGATAGTAACACAATCAATACTATGCGCAAGGCAATCGACAGGAATGCCGAGGTG
CAGGTTGAAGTAGTCAATTTTAAAAAGAATGGACAGCGATTTGTTAATTTCCTGACTATGATACCTGTTA
GGGACGAAACAGGAGAGTATCGATACTCTATGGGATTCCAGTGCGAAGTCGACGGGAGCGGGGGTGGGAG
TAAGCTTATGGTGTCTAAGGGCGAGGAGCTGTTCACCGGGGTGGTGCCCATCCTGGTCGAGCTGGACGGC
GACGTAAACGGCCACAAGTTCAGCGTCCGCGGCGAGGGCGAGGGCGATGCCACCAACGGCAAGCTGACCC
TGAAGTTCATCTGCACCACCGGCAAGCTGCCCGTGCCCTGGCCCACCCTCGTGACCACCTTCGGCTACGG
CGTGGCCTGCTTCAGCCGCTACCCCGACCACATGAAGCAGCACGACTTCTTCAAGTCCGCCATGCCCGAA
GGCTACGTCCAGGAGCGCACCATCTCTTTCAAGGACGACGGTACCTACAAGACCCGCGCCGAGGTGAAGT
TCGAGGGCGACACCCTGGTGAACCGCATCGAGCTGAAGGGCATCGACTTCAAGGAGGACGGCAACATCCT
GGGGCACAAGCTGGAGTACAACTTCAACAGCCACTACGTCTATATCACGGCCGACAAGCAGAAGAACTGC
ATCAAGGCTAACTTCAAGATCCGCCACAACGTTGAGGACGGCAGCGTGCAGCTCGCCGACCACTACCAGC
AGAACACCCCCATCGGCGACGGCCCCGTGCTGCTGCCCGACAACCACTACCTGAGCCATCAGTCCAAGCT
GAGCAAAGACCCCAACGAGAAGCGCGATCACATGGTCCTGCTGGAGTTCGTGACCGCCGCCGGGATTACA
CATGGCATGGACGAGCTGTACAAGGCTAGCGGAGGCGGTGGCTCAGGCGGAGGAGGGTCAGGAGGGGGAG
GCAGTGGCGGGGGCGGCTCTGGAGGAGGGGGTTCTGGTGGTGGTAGCTACGTACTGGCAACCACACTGGA
ACGGATCGAGAAAAATTTCGTGATTACTGATCCGAGACTGCCTGACAACCCAATCATTTTTGCGAGCGAT
TCCTTCCTGCAGCTGACAGAATATTCTCGGGAAGAGATCCTGGGGCGCAATTGCCGTTTTCTGCAGGGAC
CCGAGACAGACCGTGCCACTGTTCGGAAAATCAGAGATGCTATTGACAACCAGACTGAAGTGACCGTTCA
GCTGATCAATTATACCAAGAGCGGCAAGAAGTTCTGGAACGTGTTCCACCTGCAGCCGATGCGCGATTAT
AAGGGCGACGTCCAGTACTTCATTGGCGTGCAGCTGGATGGCACCGAACGTCTTCATGGCGCCGCTGAGC
GTGAGGCGGTCTGCCTGATCAAAAAGACAGCCTTTCAGATTGCTGAGGCAGCGAACGACGAAAATTACTT
TTGATAGTCTAGACGCGTGCTAGCGCGGCCGCATCGATAAGCTTGTCGACGATATCGAATTCCACGGGGT
TGGGGTTGCGCCTTTTCCAAGGCAGCCCTGGGTTTGCGCAGGGACGCGGCTGCTCTGGGCGTGGTTCCGG
GAAACGCAGCGGCGCCGACCCTGGGTCTCGCACATTCTTCACGTCCGTTCGCAGCGTCACCCGGATCTTC
GCCGCTACCCTTGTGGGCCCCCCGGCGACGCTTCCTGCTCCGCCCCTAAGTCGGGAAGGTTCCTTGCGGT
TCGCGGCGTGCCGGACGTGACAAACGGAAGCCGCACGTCTCACTAGTACCCTCGCAGACGGACAGCGCCA
GGGAGCAATGGCAGCGCGCCGACCGCGATGGGCTGTGGCCAATAGCGGCTGCTCAGCAGGGCGCGCCGAG
AGCAGCGGCCGGGAAGGGGCGGTGCGGGAGGCGGGGTGTGGGGCGGTAGTGTGGGCCCTGTTCCTGCCCG
CGCGGTGTTCCGCATTCTGCAAGCCTCCGGAGCGCACGTCGGCAGTCGGCTCCCTCGTTGACCGAATCAC
CGACCTCTCTCCCCAGGGGGATCCGTTTATCTGCAGAATTCGCCCTTGACGTCATGTCTAGACTGGACAA
GAGCAAAGTCATAAACGGCGCTCTGGAATTACTCAATGGAGTCGGTATCGAAGGCCTGACGACAAGGAAA
CTCGCTCAAAAGCTGGGAGTTGAGCAGCCTACCCTGTACTGGCACGTGAAGAACAAGCGGGCCCTGCTCG
ATGCCCTGCCAATCGAGATGCTGGACAGGCATCATACCCACTTCTGCCCCCTGGAAGGCGAGTCATGGCA
AGACTTTCTGCGGAACAACGCCAAGTCATTCCGCTGTGCTCTCCTCTCACATCGCGACGGGGCTAAAGTG
CATCTCGGCACCCGCCCAACAGAGAAACAGTACGAAACCCTGGAAAATCAGCTCGCGTTCCTGTGTCAGC
AAGGCTTCTCCCTGGAGAACGCACTGTACGCTCTGTCCGCCGTGGGCCACTTTACACTGGGCTGCGTATT
GGAGGAACAGGAGCATCAAGTAGCAAAAGAGGAAAGAGAGACACCTACCACCGATTCTATGCCCCCACTT
CTGAGACAAGCAATTGAGCTGTTCGACCGGCAGGGAGCCGAACCTGCCTTCCTTTTCGGCCTGGAACTAA
TCATATGTGGCCTGGAGAAACAGCTAAAGTGCGAAAGCGGCGGGCCGGCCGACGCCCTTGACGATTTTGA
CTTAGACATGCTCCCAGCCGATGCCCTTGACGACTTTGACCTTGATATGCTGCCTGCTGACGCTCTTGAC
GATTTTGACCTTGACATGCTCCCCGGGTAAGGATCCCGCCCCTCTCCCTCCCCCCCCCCTAACGTTACTG
GCCGAAGCCGCTTGGAATAAGGCCGGTGTGCGTTTGTCTATATGTTATTTTCCACCATATTGCCGTCTTT
TGGCAATGTGAGGGCCCGGAAACCTGGCCCTGTCTTCTTGACGAGCATTCCTAGGGGTCTTTCCCCTCTC
GCCAAAGGAATGCAAGGTCTGTTGAATGTCGTGAAGGAAGCAGTTCCTCTGGAAGCTTCTTGAAGACAAA
CAACGTCTGTAGCGACCCTTTGCAGGCAGCGGAACCCCCCACCTGGCGACAGGTGCCTCTGCGGCCAAAA
GCCACGTGTATAAGATACACCTGCAAAGGCGGCACAACCCCAGTGCCACGTTGTGAGTTGGATAGTTGTG
GAAAGAGTCAAATGGCTCTCCTCAAGCGTATTCAACAAGGGGCTGAAGGATGCCCAGAAGGTACCCCATT
GTATGGGATCTGATCTGGGGCCTCGGTGCACATGCTTTACATGTGTTTAGTCGAGGTTAAAAAAACGTCT
AGGCCCCCCGAACCACGGGGACGTGGTTTTCCTTTGAAAAACACGATGATAAGCTTGCCACAACCCACAA
GGAGACGACCTTCCATGAAAAAGCCTGAACTCACCGCGACGTCTGTCGAGAAGTTTCTGATCGAAAAGTT
CGACAGCGTCTCCGACCTGATGCAGCTCTCGGAGGGCGAAGAATCTCGTGCTTTCAGCTTCGATGTAGGA
GGGCGTGGATATGTCCTGCGGGTAAATAGCTGCGCCGATGGTTTCTACAAAGATCGTTATGTTTATCGGC
ACTTTGCATCGGCCGCGCTCCCGATTCCGGAAGTGCTTGACATTGGGGAATTCAGCGAGAGCCTGACCTA
TTGCATCTCCCGCCGTGCACAGGGTGTCACGTTGCAAGACCTGCCTGAAACCGAACTGCCCGCTGTTCTG
CAGCCGGTCGCGGAGGCCATGGATGCGATCGCTGCGGCCGATCTTAGCCAGACGAGCGGGTTCGGCCCAT
TCGGACCGCAAGGAATCGGTCAATACACTACATGGCGTGATTTCATATGCGCGATTGCTGATCCCCATGT
GTATCACTGGCAAACTGTGATGGACGACACCGTCAGTGCGTCCGTCGCGCAGGCTCTCGATGAGCTGATG
CTTTGGGCCGAGGACTGCCCCGAAGTCCGGCACCTCGTGCACGCGGATTTCGGCTCCAACAATGTCCTGA
CGGACAATGGCCGCATAACAGCGGTCATTGACTGGAGCGAGGCGATGTTCGGGGATTCCCAATACGAGGT
CGCCAACATCTTCTTCTGGAGGCCGTGGTTGGCTTGTATGGAGCAGCAGACGCGCTACTTCGAGCGGAGG
CATCCGGAGCTTGCAGGATCGCCGCGGCTCCGGGCGTATATGCTCCGCATTGGTCTTGACCAACTCTATC
AGAGCTTGGTTGACGGCAATTTCGATGATGCAGCTTGGGCGCAGGGTCGATGCGACGCAATCGTCCGATC
CGGAGCCGGGACTGTCGGGCGTACACAAATCGCCCGCAGAAGCGCGGCCGTCTGGACCGATGGCTGTGTA
GAAGTACTCGCCGATAGTGGAAACCGACGCCCCAGCACTCGTCCGAGGGCAAAGGAATAGCTGCAGCACG
TGTCTAGAAACGCTGGTCGACAATCAACCTCTGGATTACAAAATTTGTGAAAGATTGACTGGTATTCTTA
ACTATGTTGCTCCTTTTACGCTATGTGGATACGCTGCTTTAATGCCTTTGTATCATGCTATTGCTTCCCG
TATGGCTTTCATTTTCTCCTCCTTGTATAAATCCTGGTTGCTGTCTCTTTATGAGGAGTTGTGGCCCGTT
GTCAGGCAACGTGGCGTGGTGTGCACTGTGTTTGCTGACGCAACCCCCACTGGTTGGGGCATTGCCACCA
CCTGTCAGCTCCTTTCCGGGACTTTCGCTTTCCCCCTCCCTATTGCCACGGCGGAACTCATCGCCGCCTG
CCTTGCCCGCTGCTGGACAGGGGCTCGGCTGTTGGGCACTGACAATTCCGTGGTGTTGTCGGGGAAGCTG
ACGTCCTTTCCATGGCTGCTCGCCTGTGTTGCCACCTGGATTCTGCGCGGGACGTCCTTCTGCTACGTCC
CTTCGGCCCTCAATCCAGCGGACCTTCCTTCCCGCGGCCTGCTGCCGGCTCTGCGGCCTCTTCCGCGTCT
TCGCCTTCGCCCTCAGACGAGTCGGATCTCCCTTTGGGCCGCCTCCCCGCCTGGAATTCGAGCTCGGTAC
CTTTAAGACCAATGACTTACAAGGCAGCTGTAGATCTTAGCCACTTTTTAAAAGAAAAGGGGGGACTGGA
AGGGCTAATTCACTCCCAACGAAGACAAGATCTGCTTTTTGCTTGTACTGGGTCTCTCTGGTTAGACCAG
ATCTGAGCCTGGGAGCTCTCTGGCTAACTAGGGAACCCACTGCTTAAGCCTCAATAAAGCTTGCCTTGAG
TGCTTCAAGTAGTGTGTGCCCGTCTGTTGTGTGACTCTGGTAACTAGAGATCCCTCAGACCCTTTTAGTC
AGTGTGGAAAATCTCTAGCAGTAGTAGTTCATGTCATCTTATTATTCAGTATTTATAACTTGCAAAGAAA
TGAATATCAGAGAGTGAGAGGAACTTGTTTATTGCAGCTTATAATGGTTACAAATAAAGCAATAGCATCA
CAAATTTCACAAATAAAGCATTTTTTTCACTGCATTCTAGTTGTGGTTTGTCCAAACTCATCAATGTATC
TTATCATGTCTGGCTCYRSCYATCCCGCCCCTAACTCCGCCCAGTTCCGCCCATTCTCCGCCCCATGGCT
GACTAATTTTTTTTATTTATGCAGAGGCCGAGGCCGCCTCGGCCTCTGAGCTATTCCAGAAGTAGTGAGG
AGGCTTTTTTGGAGGCCTAGGGACGTACCCAATTCGCCCTATAGTGAGTCGTATTACGCGCGCTCACTGG
CCGTCGTTTTACAACGTCGTGACTGGGAAAACCCTGGCGTTACCCAACTTAATCGCCTTGCAGCACATCC
CCCTTTCGCCAGCTGGCGTAATAGCGAAGAGGCCCGCACCGATCGCCCTTCCCAACAGTTGCGCAGCCTG
AATGGCGAATGGG
[124 nt withheld, positions 9254-9377]
C
[91 nt withheld, positions 9379-9469]
A
[49 nt withheld, positions 9471-9519]
CCTTTGACGTTGGAGTCCACGTTCTTT
[37 nt withheld, positions 9547-9583]
ACCCTATCTCGGTCTATTCTTTTGATTTATAAGGGATTTTGCCGATTTCGGCCTATTGGTTAAAAAATGA
GCTGATTTAACAAAAATTTAACGCGAATTTTAACAAAATATTAACGCTTACAATTTAGGTGGCACTTTTC
GGGGAAATGTGCGCGGAACCCCTATTTGTTTATTTTTCTAAATACATTCAAATATGTATCCGCTCATGAG
ACAATAACCCTGATAAATGCTTCAATAATATTGAAAAAGGAAGAGTATGAGTATTCAACATTTCCGTGTC
GCCCTTATTCCCTTTTTTGCGGCATTTTGCCTTCCTGTTTTTGCTCACCCAGAAACGCTGGTGAAAGTAA
AAGATGCTGAAGATCAGTTGGGTGCACGAGTGGGTTACATCGAACTGGATCTCAACAGCGGTAAGATCCT
TGAGAGTTTTCGCCCCGAAGAACGTTTTCCAATGATGAGCACTTTTAAAGTTCTGCTATGTGGCGCGGTA
TTATCCCGTATTGACGCCGGGCAAGAGCAACTCGGTCGCCGCATACACTATTCTCAGAATGACTTGGTTG
AGTACTCACCAGTCACAGAAAAGCATCTTACGGATGGCATGACAGTAAGAGAATTATGCAGTGCTGCCAT
AACCATGAGTGATAACACTGCGGCCAACTTACTTCTGACAACGATCGGAGGACCGAAGGAGCTAACCGCT
TTTTTGCACAACATGGGGGATCATGTAACTCGCCTTGATCGTTGGGAACCGGAGCTGAATGAAGCCATAC
CAAACGACGAGCGTGACACCACGATGCCTGTAGCAATGGCAACAACGTTGCGCAAACTATTAACTGGCGA
ACTACTTACTCTAGCTTCCCGGCAACAATTAATAGACTGGATGGAGGCGGATAAAGTTGCAGGACCACTT
CTGCGCTCGGCCCTTCCGGCTGGCTGGTTTATTGCTGATAAATCTGGAGCCGGTGAGCGTGGGTCTCGCG
GTATCATTGCAGCACTGGGGCCAGATGGTAAGCCCTCCCGTATCGTAGTTATCTACACGACGGGGAGTCA
GGCAACTATGGATGAACGAAATAGACAGATCGCTGAGATAGGTGCCTCACTGATTAAGCATTGGTAACTG
TCAGACCAAGTTTACTCATATATACTTTAGATTGATTTAAAACTTCATTTTTAATTTAAAAGGATCTAGG
TGAAGATCCTTTTTGATAATCTCATGACCAAAATCCCTTAACGTGAGTTTTCGTTCCACTGAGCGTCAGA
CCCCGTAGAAAAGATCAAAGGATCTTCTTGAGATCCTTTTTTTCTGCGCGTAATCTGCTGCTTGCAAACA
AAAAAACCACCGCTACCAGCGGTGGTTTGTTTGCCGGATCAAGAGCTACCAACTCTTTTTCCGAAGGTAA
CTGGCTTCAGCAGAGCGCAGATACCAAATACTGTTCTTCTAGTGTAGCCGTAGTTAGGCCACCACTTCAA
GAACTCTGTAGCACCGCCTACATACCTCGCTCTGCTAATCCTGTTACCAGTGGCTGCTGCCAGTGGCGAT
AAGTCGTGTCTTACCGGGTTGGACTCAAGACGATAGTTACCGGATAAGGCGCAGCGGTCGGGCTGAACGG
GGGGTTCGTGCACACAGCCCAGCTTGGAGCGAACGACCTACACCGAACTGAGATACCTACAGCGTGAGCT
ATGAGAAAGCGCCACGCTTCCCGAAGGGAGAAAGGCGGACAGGTATCCGGTAAGCGGCAGGGTCGGAACA
GGAGAGCGCACGAGGGAGCTTCCAGGGGGAAACGCCTGGTATCTTTATAGTCCTGTCGGGTTTCGCCACC
TCTGACTTGAGCGTCGATTTTTGTGATGCTCGTCAGGGGGGCGGAGCCTATGGAAAAACGCCAGCAACGC
GGCCTTTTTACGGTTCCTGGCCTTTTGCTGGCCTTTTGCTCACATGTTCTTTCCTGCGTTATCCCCTGAT
TCTGTGGATAACCGTATTACCGCCTTTGAGTGAGCTGATACCGCTCGCCGCAGCCGAACGACCGAGCGCA
GCGAGTCAGTGAGCGAGGAAGCGGAAGAGCGCCCAATACGCAAACCGCCTCTCCCCGCGCGTTGGCCGAT
TCATTAATGCAGCTGGCACGACAGGTTTCCCGACTGGAAAGCGGGCAGTGAGCGCAACGCAATTAATGTG
AGTTAGCTCACTCATTAGGCACCCCAGGCTTTACACTTTATGCTTCCGGCTCGTATGTTGTGTGGAATTG
TGAGCGGATAACAATTTCACACAGGAAACAGCTATGACCATGATTACGCCAAGCGCGCAATTAACCCTCA
CTAAAGGGAACAAAAGCTGGAGCTGCAAGCTT
